>Addgene plasmid #186574 | FRB-mCherry-Sec61β | addgene full sequence | sequence record 368434 | Addgene NGS Result
TAGTTATTAATAGTAATCAATTACGGGGTCATTAGTTCATAGCCCATATATGGAGTTCCGCGTTACATAA
CTTACGGTAAATGGCCCGCCTGGCTGACCGCCCAACGACCCCCGCCCATTGACGTCAATAATGACGTATG
TTCCCATAGTAACGCCAATAGGGACTTTCCATTGACGTCAATGGGTGGAGTATTTACGGTAAACTGCCCA
CTTGGCAGTACATCAAGTGTATCATATGCCAAGTACGCCCCCTATTGACGTCAATGACGGTAAATGGCCC
GCCTGGCATTATGCCCAGTACATGACCTTATGGGACTTTCCTACTTGGCAGTACATCTACGTATTAGTCA
TCGCTATTACCATGGTGATGCGGTTTTGGCAGTACATCAATGGGCGTGGATAGCGGTTTGACTCACGGGG
ATTTCCAAGTCTCCACCCCATTGACGTCAATGGGAGTTTGTTTTGGCACCAAAATCAACGGGACTTTCCA
AAATGTCGTAACAACTCCGCCCCATTGACGCAAATGGGCGGTAGGCGTGTACGGTGGGAGGTCTATATAA
GCAGAGCTGGTTTAGTGAACCGTCAGATCCGCTAGCGGCCACCATGATCCTCTGGCAT
[270 nt withheld, positions 619-888]
GCCGGCCCACCGGTCGCCACCATGGTGAGCAAGGGCGAGGAGGATAACATGGCCATCATCAAGGAGTTCA
TGCGCTTCAAGGTGCACATGGAGGGCTCCGTGAACGGCCACGAGTTCGAGATCGAGGGCGAGGGCGAGGG
CCGCCCCTACGAGGGCACCCAGACCGCCAAGCTGAAGGTGACCAAGGGTGGCCCCCTGCCCTTCGCCTGG
GACATCCTGTCCCCTCAGTTCATGTACGGCTCCAAGGCCTACGTGAAGCACCCCGCCGACATCCCCGACT
ACTTGAAGCTGTCCTTCCCCGAGGGCTTCAAGTGGGAGCGCGTGATGAACTTCGAGGACGGCGGCGTGGT
GACCGTGACCCAGGACTCCTCCCTGCAGGACGGCGAGTTCATCTACAAGGTGAAGCTGCGCGGCACCAAC
TTCCCCTCCGACGGCCCCGTAATGCAGAAGAAGACCATGGGCTGGGAGGCCTCCTCCGAGCGGATGTACC
CCGAGGACGGCGCCCTGAAGGGCGAGATCAAGCAGAGGCTGAAGCTGAAGGACGGCGGCCACTACGACGC
TGAGGTCAAGACCACCTACAAGGCCAAGAAGCCCGTGCAGCTGCCCGGCGCCTACAACGTCAACATCAAG
TTGGACATCACCTCCCACAACGAGGACTACACCATCGTGGAACAGTACGAACGCGCCGAGGGCCGCCACT
CCACCGGCGGCATGGACGAGCTGTACAAGTCCGGACTCAGATCT
[288 nt withheld, positions 1633-1920]
TAGGAATTCTGCAGTCGACGGTACCGCGGGCCCGGGATCCACCGGATCTAGATAACTGATCATAATCAGC
CATACCACATTTGTAGAGGTTTTACTTGCTTTAAAAAACCTCCCACACCTCCCCCTGAACCTGAAACATA
AAATGAATGCAATTGTTGTTGTTAACTTGTTTATTGCAGCTTATAATGGTTACAAATAAAGCAATAGCAT
CACAAATTTCACAAATAAAGCATTTTTTTCACTGCATTCTAGTTGTGGTTTGTCCAAACTCATCAATGTA
TCTTAACGCGTAAATTGTAAGCGTTAATATTTTGTTAAAATTCGCGTTAAATTTTTGTTAAATCAGCTCA
TTTTTTAACCAATAGGCCGAAATCGGCAAAATCCCTTATAAATCAAAAGAATAGACCGAGATAGGGT
[37 nt withheld, positions 2338-2374]
AAAGAACGTGGACTCCAACGTCAAAGG
[49 nt withheld, positions 2402-2450]
T
[91 nt withheld, positions 2452-2542]
G
[124 nt withheld, positions 2544-2667]
CAGGTGGCACTTTTCGGGGAAATGTGCGCGGAACCCCTATTTGTTTATTTTTCTAAATACATTCAAATAT
GTATCCGCTCATGAGACAATAACCCTGATAAATGCTTCAATAATATTGAAAAAGGAAGAGTCCTGAGGCG
GAAAGAACCAGCTGTGGAATGTGTGTCAGTTAGGGTGTGGAAAGTCCCCAGGCTCCCCAGCAGGCAGAAG
TATGCAAAGCATGCATCTCAATTAGTCAGCAACCAGGTGTGGAAAGTCCCCAGGCTCCCCAGCAGGCAGA
AGTATGCAAAGCATGCATCTCAATTAGTCAGCAACCATAGTCCCGCCCCTAACTCCGCCCATCCCGCCCC
TAACTCCGCCCAGTTCCGCCCATTCTCCGCCCCATGGCTGACTAATTTTTTTTATTTATGCAGAGGCCGA
GGCCGCCTCGGCCTCTGAGCTATTCCAGAAGTAGTGAGGAGGCTTTTTTGGAGGCCTAGGCTTTTGCAAA
GATCGATCAAGAGACAGGATGAGGATCGTTTCGCATGATTGAACAAGATGGATTGCACGCAGGTTCTCCG
GCCGCTTGGGTGGAGAGGCTATTCGGCTATGACTGGGCACAACAGACAATCGGCTGCTCTGATGCCGCCG
TGTTCCGGCTGTCAGCGCAGGGGCGCCCGGTTCTTTTTGTCAAGACCGACCTGTCCGGTGCCCTGAATGA
ACTGCAAGACGAGGCAGCGCGGCTATCGTGGCTGGCCACGACGGGCGTTCCTTGCGCAGCTGTGCTCGAC
GTTGTCACTGAAGCGGGAAGGGACTGGCTGCTATTGGGCGAAGTGCCGGGGCAGGATCTCCTGTCATCTC
ACCTTGCTCCTGCCGAGAAAGTATCCATCATGGCTGATGCAATGCGGCGGCTGCATACGCTTGATCCGGC
TACCTGCCCATTCGACCACCAAGCGAAACATCGCATCGAGCGAGCACGTACTCGGATGGAAGCCGGTCTT
GTCGATCAGGATGATCTGGACGAAGAGCATCAGGGGCTCGCGCCAGCCGAACTGTTCGCCAGGCTCAAGG
CGAGCATGCCCGACGGCGAGGATCTCGTCGTGACCCATGGCGATGCCTGCTTGCCGAATATCATGGTGGA
AAATGGCCGCTTTTCTGGATTCATCGACTGTGGCCGGCTGGGTGTGGCGGACCGCTATCAGGACATAGCG
TTGGCTACCCGTGATATTGCTGAAGAGCTTGGCGGCGAATGGGCTGACCGCTTCCTCGTGCTTTACGGTA
TCGCCGCTCCCGATTCGCAGCGCATCGCCTTCTATCGCCTTCTTGACGAGTTCTTCTGAGCGGGACTCTG
GGGTTCGAAATGACCGACCAAGCGACGCCCAACCTGCCATCACGAGATTTCGATTCCACCGCCGCCTTCT
ATGAAAGGTTGGGCTTCGGAATCGTTTTCCGGGACGCCGGCTGGATGATCCTCCAGCGCGGGGATCTCAT
GCTGGAGTTCTTCGCCCACCCTAGGGGGAGGCTAACTGAAACACGGAAGGAGACAATACCGGAAGGAACC
CGCGCTATGACGGCAATAAAAAGACAGAATAAAACGCACGGTGTTGGGTCGTTTGTTCATAAACGCGGGG
TTCGGTCCCAGGGCTGGCACTCTGTCGATACCCCACCGAGACCCCATTGGGGCCAATACGCCCGCGTTTC
TTCCTTTTCCCCACCCCACCCCCCAAGTTCGGGTGAAGGCCCAGGGCTCGCAGCCAACGTCGGGGCGGCA
GGCCCTGCCATAGCCTCAGGTTACTCATATATACTTTAGATTGATTTAAAACTTCATTTTTAATTTAAAA
GGATCTAGGTGAAGATCCTTTTTGATAATCTCATGACCAAAATCCCTTAACGTGAGTTTTCGTTCCACTG
AGCGTCAGACCCCGTAGAAAAGATCAAAGGATCTTCTTGAGATCCTTTTTTTCTGCGCGTAATCTGCTGC
TTGCAAACAAAAAAACCACCGCTACCAGCGGTGGTTTGTTTGCCGGATCAAGAGCTACCAACTCTTTTTC
CGAAGGTAACTGGCTTCAGCAGAGCGCAGATACCAAATACTGTTCTTCTAGTGTAGCCGTAGTTAGGCCA
CCACTTCAAGAACTCTGTAGCACCGCCTACATACCTCGCTCTGCTAATCCTGTTACCAGTGGCTGCTGCC
AGTGGCGATAAGTCGTGTCTTACCGGGTTGGACTCAAGACGATAGTTACCGGATAAGGCGCAGCGGTCGG
GCTGAACGGGGGGTTCGTGCACACAGCCCAGCTTGGAGCGAACGACCTACACCGAACTGAGATACCTACA
GCGTGAGCTATGAGAAAGCGCCACGCTTCCCGAAGGGAGAAAGGCGGACAGGTATCCGGTAAGCGGCAGG
GTCGGAACAGGAGAGCGCACGAGGGAGCTTCCAGGGGGAAACGCCTGGTATCTTTATAGTCCTGTCGGGT
TTCGCCACCTCTGACTTGAGCGTCGATTTTTGTGATGCTCGTCAGGGGGGCGGAGCCTATGGAAAAACGC
CAGCAACGCGGCCTTTTTACGGTTCCTGGCCTTTTGCTGGCCTTTTGCTCACATGTTCTTTCCTGCGTTA
TCCCCTGATTCTGTGGATAACCGTATTACCGCCATGCAT
Features (pLannotate 1.2.2; 16 found; start..end, strand, type, name):
     61..364     +  enhancer       CMV enhancer: human cytomegalovirus immediate early enhancer
    365..568     +  promoter       CMV promoter: human cytomegalovirus (CMV) immediate early promoter
    607..885     +  CDS            FRB (sequence partly withheld): FKBP-rapamycin binding domain of human FRAP
    910..1617    +  CDS            mCherry: mCherry is a basic (constitutively fluorescent) red fluorescent protein published in 2004, derived from Discosoma sp.. It is reported to be a very rapidly-maturing monomer with low acid sensitivity.
   1633..1923    +  CDS            Sec61β (sequence partly withheld): human Sec61β subunit of the translocon in the endoplasmic reticulum; SEC61B
   1924..1960    +  misc_feature   MCS (fragment): multiple cloning site
   1977..2061    +  CDS            large T antigen (fragment): large T antigen from SV40 (simian virus 40)
   2084..2205    +  polyA_signal   SV40 poly(A) signal: SV40 polyadenylation signal
   2239..2667    -  rep_origin     f1 ori (sequence partly withheld): f1 bacteriophage origin of replication; arrow indicates direction of (+) strand synthesis
   2694..2798    +  promoter       AmpR promoter: bla
   2800..3157    +  promoter       SV40 promoter: SV40 enhancer and early promoter
   3192..3986    +  CDS            NeoR/KanR: aminoglycoside phosphotransferase from Tn5; aph(3')-II (or nptII); confers resistance to neomycin, kanamycin, and G418 (Geneticin®)
   4007..4159    +  CDS            ble (fragment): BLE_KLEPN - Experimental evidence at protein level: Swiss-Prot protein existence level 1. Binding protein with a strong affinity to the bleomycin family of antibiotics. Binds to CL990; an antimitotic-antibiotic compound. From Klebsiella pneumoniae.
   4218..4265    +  polyA_signal   HSV TK poly(A) signal: herpes simplex virus thymidine kinase polyadenylation signal (Cole and Stacy, 1985)
   4356..4372    -  polyA_signal   bGH poly(A) signal (fragment): bovine growth hormone polyadenylation signal
   4594..5182    +  rep_origin     ori: high-copy-number ColE1/pMB1/pBR322/pUC origin of replication
