[The description below was written by a language model from this plasmid's Addgene catalogue record and pLannotate feature annotations shown in this document.]
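Description:
FRB-mCherry-Sec61β is a 5,296 bp mammalian expression plasmid built on the pMito backbone, with part of it derived from an earlier deposited plasmid. It replicates in E. coli at high copy from a ColE1/pUC-type origin and also carries an f1 phage origin. A single Tn5 NeoR/KanR (aminoglycoside phosphotransferase) gene provides both selections. A bacterial bla-type promoter placed directly upstream of an SV40 enhancer/early promoter drives this gene, giving kanamycin resistance in bacteria and G418 resistance in transfected mammalian cells, and an HSV TK polyadenylation signal terminates the cassette. The short ble, bGH poly(A) and SV40 large T antigen fragments picked up by the annotation appear to be backbone remnants rather than functional parts.

The payload is one open reading frame driven by the human CMV immediate-early enhancer and promoter and ended by an SV40 poly(A) signal. It encodes, in order, the FKBP-rapamycin binding (FRB) domain of human FRAP, the monomeric red fluorescent protein mCherry, and human SEC61B, which was cloned between BglII and EcoRI sites. Sec61β is a subunit of the endoplasmic reticulum translocon, so the fusion places FRB and mCherry on an ER protein and marks the ER with red fluorescence.

FRB dimerises with FKBP in the presence of rapamycin, which makes a fusion of this kind suitable as a membrane anchor for chemically induced recruitment of an FKBP-tagged partner. The record itself states only that the plasmid is for expressing FRB-mCherry-tagged Sec61β in mammalian cells. The associated publication concerns recruitment of clathrin to intracellular membranes, which is consistent with use as an ER-targeted anchor.
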