Addgene plasmid #186574: FRB-mCherry-Sec61β
Purpose: Expression of FRB-mCherry-tagged ER protein Sec61beta in mammalian cells
Depositing lab: Stephen Royle. Depositing organization: University of Warwick. Publication: Recruitment of clathrin to intracellular membranes is sufficient for vesicle formation. Kuey C, Sittewelle M, Larocque G, Hernandez-Gonzalez M, Royle SJ. Elife. 2022 Jul 19;11. pii: 78929. doi: 10.7554/eLife.78929. PubMed 35852853.
Backbone
  Vector backbone: pMito
  Total vector size (bp): 5296
  Vector type: Mammalian Expression
  Selectable markers: Neomycin (select with G418)
Growth in bacteria
  Bacterial resistance: Kanamycin, 50 μg/mL
  Growth temperature: 37°C
  Growth strain: DH5alpha
  Copy number: High Copy
Gene/Insert
  Gene/Insert name: SEC61B
  Species: H. sapiens (human)
  GenBank ID: NM_006808.3
  Entrez Gene: SEC61B
  Promoter: CMV
  Tag / fusion protein: FRB-mCherry (N terminal on insert)
  Cloning method: Restriction Enzyme; 5′ cloning site BglII (not destroyed); 3′ cloning site EcoRI (not destroyed)
  Sequencing primers: 5′ pCMV
Resource information
  A portion of this plasmid was derived from a plasmid made by: Addgene #15108
Terms and licenses: Academic/Nonprofit Terms; Industry Terms: Not Available to Industry
How to cite: FRB-mCherry-Sec61β was a gift from Stephen Royle (Addgene plasmid # 186574 ; http://n2t.net/addgene:186574 ; RRID:Addgene_186574)
